>Addgene plasmid #202652 | Shim_ThrRS_TP_GFP_pK7FWG2 | addgene full sequence | sequence record 403490 | Addgene NGS Result
CACTGAGCCGCGGGTTTCTGGAGTTTAATGAGCTAAGCACATACGTCAGAAACCATTATTGCGCGTTCAA
AAGTCGCCTAAGGTCACTATCAGCTAGCAAATATTTCTTGTCAAAAATGCTCCACTGACGTTCCATAAAT
TCCCCTCGGTATCCAATTAGAGTCTCATATTCACTCTCAACTCGATCGAGGCATGATTGAACAAGATGGA
TTGCACGCAGGTTCTCCGGCCGCTTGGGTGGAGAGGCTATTCGGCTATGACTGGGCACAACAGACAATCG
GCTGCTCTGATGCCGCCGTGTTCCGGCTGTCAGCGCAGGGGCGCCCGGTTCTTTTTGTCAAGACCGACCT
GTCCGGTGCCCTGAATGAACTCCAAGACGAGGCAGCGCGGCTATCGTGGCTGGCCACGACGGGCGTTCCT
TGCGCAGCTGTGCTCGACGTTGTCACTGAAGCGGGAAGGGACTGGCTGCTATTGGGCGAAGTGCCGGGGC
AGGATCTCCTGTCATCTCACCTTGCTCCTGCCGAGAAAGTATCCATCATGGCTGATGCAATGCGGCGGCT
GCATACGCTTGATCCGGCTACCTGCCCATTCGACCACCAAGCGAAACATCGCATCGAGCGAGCACGTACT
CGGATGGAAGCCGGTCTTGTCGATCAGGATGATCTGGACGAAGAGCATCAGGGGCTCGCGCCAGCCGAAC
TGTTCGCCAGGCTCAAGGCGCGGATGCCCGACGGCGAGGATCTCGTCGTGACCCACGGCGATGCCTGCTT
GCCGAATATCATGGTGGAAAATGGCCGCTTTTCTGGATTCATCGACTGTGGCCGGCTGGGTGTGGCGGAC
CGCTATCAGGACATAGCGTTGGCTACCCGTGATATTGCTGAAGAGCTTGGCGGCGAATGGGCTGACCGCT
TCCTCGTGCTTTACGGTATCGCCGCTCCCGATTCGCAGCGCATCGCCTTCTATCGCCTTCTTGACGAGTT
CTTCTGAGCGGGACTCTGGGGTTCGGACTCTAGCTAGAGTCAAGCAGATCGTTCAAACATTTGGCAATAA
AGTTTCTTAAGATTGAATCCTGTTGCCGGTCTTGCGATGATTATCATATAATTTCTGTTGAATTACGTTA
AGCATGTAATAATTAACATGTAATGCATGACGTTATTTATGAGATGGGTTTTTATGATTAGAGTCCCGCA
ATTATACATTTAATACGCGATAGAAAACAAAATATAGCGCGCAAACTAGGATAAATTATCGCGCGCGGTG
TCATCTATGTTACTAGATCGACCGGCATGCAAGCTGATAATTCAATTCGGCGTTAATTCAGTACATTAAA
AACGTCCGCAATGTGTTATTAAGTTGTCTAAGCGTCAATTTGTTTACACCACAATATATCCTGCCACCAG
CCAGCCAACAGCTCCCCGACCGGCAGCTCGGCACAAAATCACCACTCGATACAGGCAGCCCATCAGTCCG
GGACGGCGTCAGCGGGAGAGCCGTTGTAAGGCGGCAGACTTTGCTCATGTTACCGATGCTATTCGGAAGA
ACGGCAACTAAGCTGCCGGGTTTGAAACACGGATGATCTCGCGGAGGGTAGCATGTTGATTGTAACGATG
ACAGAGCGTTGCTGCCTGTGATCAATTCGGGCACGAACCCAGTGGACATAAGCCTGTTCGGTTCGTAAGC
TGTAATGCAAGTAGCGTATGCGCTCACGCAACTGGTCCAGAACCTTGACCGAACGCAGCGGTGGTAACGG
CGCAGTGGCGGTTTTCATGGCTTGTTATGACTGTTTTTTTGGGGTACAGTCTATGCCTCGGGCATCCAAG
CAGCAAGCGCGTTACGCCGTGGGTCGATGTTTGATGTTATGGAGCAGCAACGATGTTACGCAGCAGGGCA
GTCGCCCTAAAACAAAGTTAAACATCATGGGGGAAGCGGTGATCGCCGAAGTATCGACTCAACTATCAGA
GGTAGTTGGCGTCATCGAGCGCCATCTCGAACCGACGTTGCTGGCCGTACATTTGTACGGCTCCGCAGTG
GATGGCGGCCTGAAGCCACACAGTGATATTGATTTGCTGGTTACGGTGACCGTAAGGCTTGATGAAACAA
CGCGGCGAGCTTTGATCAACGACCTTTTGGAAACTTCGGCTTCCCCTGGAGAGAGCGAGATTCTCCGCGC
TGTAGAAGTCACCATTGTTGTGCACGACGACATCATTCCGTGGCGTTATCCAGCTAAGCGCGAACTGCAA
TTTGGAGAATGGCAGCGCAATGACATTCTTGCAGGTATCTTCGAGCCAGCCACGATCGACATTGATCTGG
CTATCTTGCTGACAAAAGCAAGAGAACATAGCGTTGCCTTGGTAGGTCCAGCGGCGGAGGAACTCTTTGA
TCCGGTTCCTGAACAGGATCTATTTGAGGCGCTAAATGAAACCTTAACGCTATGGAACTCGCCGCCCGAC
TGGGCTGGCGATGAGCGAAATGTAGTGCTTACGTTGTCCCGCATTTGGTACAGCGCAGTAACCGGCAAAA
TCGCGCCGAAGGATGTCGCTGCCGACTGGGCAATGGAGCGCCTGCCGGCCCAGTATCAGCCCGTCATACT
TGAAGCTAGACAGGCTTATCTTGGACAAGAAGAAGATCGCTTGGCCTCGCGCGCAGATCAGTTGGAAGAA
TTTGTCCACTACGTGAAAGGCGAGATCACCAAGGTAGTCGGCAAATAATGTCTAGCTAGAAATTCGTTCA
AGCCGACGCCGCTTCGCGGCGCGGCTTAACTCAAGCGTTAGATGCACTAAGCACATAATTGCTCACAGCC
AAACTATCAGGTCAAGTCTGCTTTTATTATTTTTAAGCGTGCATAATAAGCCCTACACAAATTGGGAGAT
ATATCATGCATGACCAAAATCCCTTAACGTGAGTTTTCGTTCCACTGAGCGTCAGACCCCGTAGAAAAGA
TCAAAGGATCTTCTTGAGATCCTTTTTTTCTGCGCGTAATCTGCTGCTTGCAAACAAAAAAACCACCGCT
ACCAGCGGTGGTTTGTTTGCCGGATCAAGAGCTACCAACTCTTTTTCCGAAGGTAACTGGCTTCAGCAGA
GCGCAGATACCAAATACTGTCCTTCTAGTGTAGCCGTAGTTAGGCCACCACTTCAAGAACTCTGTAGCAC
CGCCTACATACCTCGCTCTGCTAATCCTGTTACCAGTGGCTGCTGCCAGTGGCGATAAGTCGTGTCTTAC
CGGGTTGGACTCAAGACGATAGTTACCGGATAAGGCGCAGCGGTCGGGCTGAACGGGGGGTTCGTGCACA
CAGCCCAGCTTGGAGCGAACGACCTACACCGAACTGAGATACCTACAGCGTGAGCTATGAGAAAGCGCCA
CGCTTCCCGAAGGGAGAAAGGCGGACAGGTATCCGGTAAGCGGCAGGGTCGGAACAGGAGAGCGCACGAG
GGAGCTTCCAGGGGGAAACGCCTGGTATCTTTATAGTCCTGTCGGGTTTCGCCACCTCTGACTTGAGCGT
CGATTTTTGTGATGCTCGTCAGGGGGGCGGAGCCTATGGAAAAACGCCAGCAACGCGGCCTTTTTACGGT
TCCTGGCCTTTTGCTGGCCTTTTGCTCACATGTTCTTTCCTGCGTTATCCCCTGATTCTGTGGATAACCG
TATTACCGCCTTTGAGTGAGCTGATACCGCTCGCCGCAGCCGAACGACCGAGCGCAGCGAGTCAGTGAGC
GAGGAAGCGGAAGAGCGCCTGATGCGGTATTTTCTCCTTACGCATCTGTGCGGTATTTCACACCGCATAT
GGTGCACTCTCAGTACAATCTGCTCTGATGCCGCATAGTTAAGCCAGTATACACTCCGCTATCGCTACGT
GACTGGGTCATGGCTGCGCCCCGACACCCGCCAACACCCGCTGACGCGCCCTGACGGGCTTGTCTGCTCC
CGGCATCCGCTTACAGACAAGCTGTGACCGTCTCCGGGAGCTGCATGTGTCAGAGGTTTTCACCGTCATC
ACCGAAACGCGCGAGGCAGGGTGCCTTGATGTGGGCGCCGGCGGTCGAGTGGCGACGGCGCGGCTTGTCC
GCGCCCTGGTAGATTGCCTGGCCGTAGGCCAGCCATTTTTGAGCGGCCAGCGGCCGCGATAGGCCGACGC
GAAGCGGCGGGGCGTAGGGAGCGCAGCGACCGAAGGGTAGGCGCTTTTTGCAGCTCTTCGGCTGTGCGCT
GGCCAGACAGTTATGCACAGGCCAGGCGGGTTTTAAGAGTTTTAATAAGTTTTAAAGAGTTTTAGGCGGA
AAAATCGCCTTTTTTCTCTTTTATATCAGTCACTTACATGTGTGACCGGTTCCCAATGTACGGCTTTGGG
TTCCCAATGTACGGGTTCCGGTTCCCAATGTACGGCTTTGGGTTCCCAATGTACGTGCTATCCACAGGAA
AGAGACCTTTTCGACCTTTTTCCCCTGCTAGGGCAATTTGCCCTAGCATCTGCTCCGTACATTAGGAACC
GGCGGATGCTTCGCCCTCGATCAGGTTGCGGTAGCGCATGACTAGGATCGGGCCAGCCTGCCCCGCCTCC
TCCTTCAAATCGTACTCCGGCAGGTCATTTGACCCGATCAGCTTGCGCACGGTGAAACAGAACTTCTTGA
ACTCTCCGGCGCTGCCACTGCGTTCGTAGATCGTCTTGAACAACCATCTGGCTTCTGCCTTGCCTGCGGC
GCGGCGTGCCAGGCGGTAGAGAAAACGGCCGATGCCGGGATCGATCAAAAAGTAATCGGGGTGAACCGTC
AGCACGTCCGGGTTCTTGCCTTCTGTGATCTCGCGGTACATCCAATCAGCTAGCTCGATCTCGATGTACT
CCGGCCGCCCGGTTTCGCTCTTTACGATCTTGTAGCGGCTAATCAAGGCTTCACCCTCGGATACCGTCAC
CAGGCGGCCGTTCTTGGCCTTCTTCGTACGCTGCATGGCAACGTGCGTGGTGTTTAACCGAATGCAGGTT
TCTACCAGGTCGTCTTTCTGCTTTCCGCCATCGGCTCGCCGGCAGAACTTGAGTACGTCCGCAACGTGTG
GACGGAACACGCGGCCGGGCTTGTCTCCCTTCCCTTCCCGGTATCGGTTCATGGATTCGGTTAGATGGGA
AACCGCCATCAGTACCAGGTCGTAATCCCACACACTGGCCATGCCGGCCGGCCCTGCGGAAACCTCTACG
TGCCCGTCTGGAAGCTCGTAGCGGATCACCTCGCCAGCTCGTCGGTCACGCTTCGACAGACGGAAAACGG
CCACGTCCATGATGCTGCGACTATCGCGGGTGCCCACGTCATAGAGCATCGGAACGAAAAAATCTGGTTG
CTCGTCGCCCTTGGGCGGCTTCCTAATCGACGGCGCACCGGCTGCCGGCGGTTGCCGGGATTCTTTGCGG
ATTCGATCAGCGGCCGCTTGCCACGATTCACCGGGGCGTGCTTCTGCCTCGATGCGTTGCCGCTGGGCGG
CCTGCGCGGCCTTCAACTTCTCCACCAGGTCATCACCCAGCGCCGCGCCGATTTGTACCGGGCCGGATGG
TTTGCGACCGCTCACGCCGATTCCTCGGGCTTGGGGGTTCCAGTGCCATTGCAGGGCCGGCAGACAACCC
AGCCGCTTACGCCTGGCCAACCGCCCGTTCCTCCACACATGGGGCATTCCACGGCGTCGGTGCCTGGTTG
TTCTTGATTTTCCATGCCGCCTCCTTTAGCCGCTAAAATTCATCTACTCATTTATTCATTTGCTCATTTA
CTCTGGTAGCTGCGCGATGTATTCAGATAGCAGCTCGGTAATGGTCTTGCCTTGGCGTACCGCGTACATC
TTCAGCTTGGTGTGATCCTCCGCCGGCAACTGAAAGTTGACCCGCTTCATGGCTGGCGTGTCTGCCAGGC
TGGCCAACGTTGCAGCCTTGCTGCTGCGTGCGCTCGGACGGCCGGCACTTAGCGTGTTTGTGCTTTTGCT
CATTTTCTCTTTACCTCATTAACTCAAATGAGTTTTGATTTAATTTCAGCGGCCAGCGCCTGGACCTCGC
GGGCAGCGTCGCCCTCGGGTTCTGATTCAAGAACGGTTGTGCCGGCGGCGGCAGTGCCTGGGTAGCTCAC
GCGCTGCGTGATACGGGACTCAAGAATGGGCAGCTCGTACCCGGCCAGCGCCTCGGCAACCTCACCGCCG
ATGCGCGTGCCTTTGATCGCCCGCGACACGACAAAGGCCGCTTGTAGCCTTCCATCCGTGACCTCAATGC
GCTGCTTAACCAGCTCCACCAGGTCGGCGGTGGCCCATATGTCGTAAGGGCTTGGCTGCACCGGAATCAG
CACGAAGTCGGCTGCCTTGATCGCGGACACAGCCAAGTCCGCCGCCTGGGGCGCTCCGTCGATCACTACG
AAGTCGCGCCGGCCGATGGCCTTCACGTCGCGGTCAATCGTCGGGCGGTCGATGCCGACAACGGTTAGCG
GTTGATCTTCCCGCACGGCCGCCCAATCGCGGGCACTGCCCTGGGGATCGGAATCGACTAACAGAACATC
GGCCCCGGCGAGTTGCAGGGCGCGGGCTAGATGGGTTGCGATGGTCGTCTTGCCTGACCCGCCTTTCTGG
TTAAGTACAGCGATAACCTTCATGCGTTCCCCTTGCGTATTTGTTTATTTACTCATCGCATCATATACGC
AGCGACCGCATGACGCAAGCTGTTTTACTCAAATACACATCACCTTTTTAGACGGCGGCGCTCGGTTTCT
TCAGCGGCCAAGCTGGCCGGCCAGGCCGCCAGCTTGGCATCAGACAAACCGGCCAGGATTTCATGCAGCC
GCACGGTTGAGACGTGCGCGGGCGGCTCGAACACGTACCCGGCCGCGATCATCTCCGCCTCGATCTCTTC
GGTAATGAAAAACGGTTCGTCCTGGCCGTCCTGGTGCGGTTTCATGCTTGTTCCTCTTGGCGTTCATTCT
CGGCGGCCGCCAGGGCGTCGGCCTCGGTCAATGCGTCCTCACGGAAGGCACCGCGCCGCCTGGCCTCGGT
GGGCGTCACTTCCTCGCTGCGCTCAAGTGCGCGGTACAGGGTCGAGCGATGCACGCCAAGCAGTGCAGCC
GCCTCTTTCACGGTGCGGCCTTCCTGGTCGATCAGCTCGCGGGCGTGCGCGATCTGTGCCGGGGTGAGGG
TAGGGCGGGGGCCAAACTTCACGCCTCGGGCCTTGGCGGCCTCGCGCCCGCTCCGGGTGCGGTCGATGAT
TAGGGAACGCTCGAACTCGGCAATGCCGGCGAACACGGTCAACACCATGCGGCCGGCCGGCGTGGTGGTG
TCGGCCCACGGCTCTGCCAGGCTACGCAGGCCCGCGCCGGCCTCCTGGATGCGCTCGGCAATGTCCAGTA
GGTCGCGGGTGCTGCGGGCCAGGCGGTCTAGCCTGGTCACTGTCACAACGTCGCCAGGGCGTAGGTGGTC
AAGCATCCTGGCCAGCTCCGGGCGGTCGCGCCTGGTGCCGGTGATCTTCTCGGAAAACAGCTTGGTGCAG
CCGGCCGCGTGCAGTTCGGCCCGTTGGTTGGTCAAGTCCTGGTCGTCGGTGCTGACGCGGGCATAGCCCA
GCAGGCCAGCGGCGGCGCTCTTGTTCATGGCGTAATGTCTCCGGTTCTAGTCGCAAGTATTCTACTTTAT
GCGACTAAAACACGCGACAAGAAAACGCCAGGAAAAGGGCAGGGCGGCAGCCTGTCGCGTAACTTAGGAC
TTGTGCGACATGTCGTTTTCAGAAGACGGCTGCACTGAACGTCAGAAGCCGACTGCACTATAGCAGCGGA
GGGGTTGGATCAAAGTACTTTAAAGTACTTTAAAGTACTTTAAAGTACTTTGATCCCGAGGGGAACCCTG
TGGTTGGCATGCACATACAAATGGACGAACGGATAAACCTTTTCACGCCCTTTTAAATATCCGATTATTC
TAATAAACGCTCTTTTCTCTTAGGTTTACCCGCCAATATATCCTGTCAAACACTGATAGTTTAAACTGAA
GGCGGGAAACGACAATCTGATCCAAGCTCAAGCTAAGCTTGAGCTCTCCCATATGGTCGACTAGAGCCAA
GCTGATCTCCTTTGCCCCGGAGATCACCATGGACGACTTTCTCTATCTCTACGATCTAGGAAGAAAGTTC
GACGGAGAAGGTGACGATACCATGTTCACCACCGATAATGAGAAGATTAGCCTCTTCAATTTCAGAAAGA
ATGCTGACCCACAGATGGTTAGAGAGGCCTACGCGGCAGGTCTCATCAAGACGATCTACCCGAGTAATAA
TCTCCAGGAGATCAAATACCTTCCCAAGAAGGTTAAAGATGCAGTCAAAAGATTCAGGACTAACTGCATC
AAGAACACAGAGAAAGATATATTTCTCAAGATCAGAAGTACTATTCCAGTATGGACGATTCAAGGCTTGC
TTCATAAACCAAGGCAAGTAATAGAGATTGGAGTCTCTAAGAAAGTAGTTCCTACTGAATCAAAGGCCAT
GGAGTCAAAAATTCAGATCGAGGATCTAACAGAACTCGCCGTGAAGACTGGCGAACAGTTCATACAGAGT
CTTTTACGACTCAATGACAAGAAGAAAATCTTCGTCAACATGGTGGAGCACGACACTCTCGTCTACTCCA
AGAATATCAAAGATACAGTCTCAGAAGACCAAAGGGCTATTGAGACTTTTCAACAAAGGGTAATATCGGG
AAACCTCCTCGGATTCCATTGCCCAGCTATCTGTCACTTCATCAAAAGGACAGTAGAAAAGGAAGGTGGC
ACCTACAAATGCCATCATTGCGATAAAGGAAAGGCTATCGTTCAAGATGCCCCTGCCGACAGTGGTCCCA
AAGATGGACCCCCACCCACGAGGAGCATCGTGGAAAAAGAAGACGTTCCAACCACGTCTTCAAAGCAAGT
GGATTGATGTGATATCTCCACTGACGTAAGGGATGACGCACAATCCCACTATCCTTCGCAAGACCCTTCC
TCTATATAAGGAAGTTCATTTCATTTGGAGAGGACTCCGGTATTTTTACAACAATTACCACAACAAAACA
AACAACAAACAACATTACAATTTACTATTCTAGTCGACCTGCAGGCGGCCGCACTAGTGATATCACAAGT
TTGTACAAAAAAGCAGGCTCCGCGGCCGCCCCCTTCACCATGGTTGATGAAATGGATGCTCTTCATTCTA
ATGGAACTTGGGATCTTGTTGTTCTTCCATCTGGAAAGTCTACTGTTGGATGTAGATGGGTTTATGCTAT
TAAGGTTGGACCAGATGGACAAGTTGATAGACTTAAGGCTAGACTTGTTGCTAAGGGATATACTCAAATT
TATGGATCTGATTATGCTGATACTTTTTCTCCAATTGCTAAGATTTCTTCTGTTAGACTTCTTCTTTCTA
TGGCTGCTATGTATTCTTGGCCACTTTATCAACTTAAGGGTGGGCGCGCCGACCCAGCTTTCTTGTACAA
AGTGGTGATATCAATGGTGAGCAAGGGCGAGGAGCTGTTCACCGGGGTGGTGCCCATCCTGGTCGAGCTG
GACGGCGACGTAAACGGCCACAAGTTCAGCGTGTCCGGCGAGGGCGAGGGCGATGCCACCTACGGCAAGC
TGACCCTGAAGTTCATCTGCACCACCGGCAAGCTGCCCGTGCCCTGGCCCACCCTCGTGACCACCCTGAC
CTACGGCGTGCAGTGCTTCAGCCGCTACCCCGACCACATGAAGCAGCACGACTTCTTCAAGTCCGCCATG
CCCGAAGGCTACGTCCAGGAGCGCACCATCTTCTTCAAGGACGACGGCAACTACAAGACCCGCGCCGAGG
TGAAGTTCGAGGGCGACACCCTGGTGAACCGCATCGAGCTGAAGGGCATCGACTTCAAGGAGGACGGCAA
CATCCTGGGGCACAAGCTGGAGTACAACTACAACAGCCACAACGTCTATATCATGGCCGACAAGCAGAAG
AACGGCATCAAGGTGAACTTCAAGATCCGCCACAACATCGAGGACGGCAGCGTGCAGCTCGCCGACCACT
ACCAGCAGAACACCCCCATCGGCGACGGCCCCGTGCTGCTGCCCGACAACCACTACCTGAGCACCCAGTC
CGCCCTGAGCAAAGACCCCAACGAGAAGCGCGATCACATGGTCCTGCTGGAGTTCGTGACCGCCGCCGGG
ATCACTCTCGGCATGGACGAGCTGTACAAGTAACCGCGGCCATGCTAGAGTCCGCAAAAATCACCAGTCT
CTCTCTACAAATCTATCTCTCTCTATTTTTCTCCAGAATAATGTGTGAGTAGTTCCCAGATAAGGGAATT
AGGGTTCTTATAGGGTTTCGCTCATGTGTTGAGCATATAAGAAACCCTTAGTATGTATTTGTATTTGTAA
AATACTTCTATCAATAAAATTTCTAATTCCTAAAACCAAAATCCAGTGACCTGCAGGCATGCGACGTCGG
GCCCTCTAGAGGATCCCCGGGTACCGCGAATTATCGATCATGAGCGGAGAATTAAGGGAGTCACGTTATG
ACCCCCGCCGATGACGCGGGACAAGCCGTTTTACGTTTGGAACTGACAGAACCGCAACGTTGAAGGAGC
Features (pLannotate 1.2.2; 24 found; start..end, strand, type, name):
    193..984     +  CDS            neo: KKA2_KLEPN - Also known as kan, nptII. Experimental evidence at protein level: Swiss-Prot protein existence level 1. Resistance to kanamycin, neomycin, paromomycin, ribostamycin, butirosin and gentamicin B. From Klebsiella pneumoniae.
   1027..1279    +  terminator     NOS terminator: nopaline synthase terminator and poly(A) signal
   1372..1396    -  misc_feature   LB T-DNA repeat: left border repeat from nopaline C58 T-DNA
   1655..1678    +  promoter       Pc promoter (fragment): intI1 (promoter lies within the coding sequence); class 1 integron promoter
   1854..1910    +  CDS            GmR (fragment): gentamycin acetyltransferase; aacC1; confers resistance to gentamycin
   1921..2708    +  CDS            SmR (fragment): aminoglycoside adenylyltransferase (Murphy, 1985); aadA; confers resistance to spectinomycin and streptomycin
   2954..3542    +  rep_origin     ori: high-copy-number ColE1/pMB1/pBR322/pUC origin of replication
   3728..3868    -  misc_feature   bom: basis of mobility region from pBR322
   3970..4009    -  CDS            rop (fragment): Rop protein, which maintains plasmids at low copy number; rop
   4212..4406    -  rep_origin     pVS1 oriV: origin of replication for the Pseudomonas plasmid pVS1 (Heeb et al., 2000)
   4472..5545    -  CDS            pVS1 RepA: replication protein from the Pseudomonas plasmid pVS1 (Heeb et al., 2000)
   5974..6603    -  CDS            pVS1 StaA: stability protein from the Pseudomonas plasmid pVS1 (Heeb et al., 2000)
   7163..7564    -  CDS            Y4CG_SINFN (fragment): Protein inferred from homology: Swiss-Prot protein existence level 3. From Sinorhizobium fredii (strain NBRC 101917 / NGR234).
   7934..7958    -  misc_feature   RB T-DNA repeat: right border repeat from nopaline C58 T-DNA
   8651..8995    +  promoter       CaMV 35S promoter: strong constitutive promoter from cauliflower mosaic virus
   8948..8994    +  promoter       minimal CaMV 35S promoter: minimal 35S promoter from cauliflower mosaic virus
   9027..9052    +  misc_feature   TMV Ω (fragment): translational enhancer from the tobacco mosaic virus 5'-leader sequence (Gallie et al., 1988)
   9095..9119    +  protein_bind   attB1: mutant version of attB; recombination site for the Gateway® BP reaction BP Clonase™
   9140..9415    +  CDS            RE1 (fragment): POLR1_ARATH - Also known as RF12, RF28 Experimental evidence at transcript level: Swiss-Prot protein existence level 2. From Arabidopsis thaliana (Mouse-ear cress).
   9432..9456    -  protein_bind   attB2: mutant version of attB; recombination site for the Gateway® BP reaction BP Clonase™
   9464..10183   +  CDS            EGFP: the original enhanced GFP (Yang et al., 1996) mammalian codon-optimized
  10248..10407   +  polyA_signal   CaMV poly(A) signal (fragment): cauliflower mosaic virus polyadenylation signal
  10434..10456   -  misc_feature   MCS (fragment): pUC18/19 multiple cloning site
  10549..159     +  promoter       NOS promoter (across the origin): nopaline synthase promoter
