[The description below was written by a language model from this plasmid's Addgene catalogue record and pLannotate feature annotations shown in this document.]
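Description:
Shim_ThrRS_TP_GFP_pK7FWG2 is a plant expression construct built in the Gateway-compatible binary T-DNA vector pK7FWG2, designed for Agrobacterium-mediated delivery into plant tissue. The backbone carries a high-copy ColE1/pUC-type origin with a pBR322 bom site for propagation in E. coli, plus the pVS1 oriV, RepA and StaA functions that support replication and stable maintenance in Agrobacterium. Bacterial selection is by spectinomycin through the aadA (SmR) aminoglycoside adenylyltransferase gene. Between the nopaline-type left and right T-DNA border repeats sit two plant cassettes. One is a kanamycin resistance marker (nptII) driven by the NOS promoter and ended by the NOS terminator, which would allow selection of stably transformed plant cells.

The other cassette is the payload. A CaMV 35S promoter, followed by a fragment annotated as the TMV Ω translational enhancer, drives an insert flanked by attB1 and attB2 sites, the scars of Gateway recombination. According to the catalogue entry, this insert is the N-terminal transit peptide of a putative cytosolic threonyl-tRNA synthetase (ThrRS) from the parasitic plant Sapria himalayana. The automated annotation labels this roughly 275 nt region as a fragment resembling an Arabidopsis retroelement protein, which is probably a weak homology match rather than the true identity. The peptide is fused at its C-terminus to EGFP, and the transcript ends at a CaMV polyadenylation signal. The stated purpose is to determine where this presequence directs GFP in Nicotiana benthamiana, so that fluorescence localisation reveals whether the enzyme is targeted to an organelle or remains in the cytosol.
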