Addgene plasmid #202652: Shim_ThrRS_TP_GFP_pK7FWG2
Purpose: Determine where transit peptide targets GFP in N. benthamiana
Depositing lab: Daniel Sloan. Depositing organization: Colorado State University, Fort Collins. Publication: Photosynthetic demands on translational machinery drive retention of redundant tRNA metabolism in plant organelles. DeTar RA, Chustecki JM, Martinez-Hottovy A, Ceriotti LF, Broz AK, Lou X, Sanchez-Puerta MV, Elowsky C, Christensen AC, Sloan DB. Proc Natl Acad Sci U S A. 2024 Dec 24;121(52):e2421485121. doi: 10.1073/pnas.2421485121. Epub 2024 Dec 18. PubMed 39693336.
Backbone
  Vector backbone: pK7FWG2
  Vector type: Plant Expression
Growth in bacteria
  Bacterial resistance: Spectinomycin, 50 μg/mL
  Growth temperature: 37°C
  Growth strain: DH5alpha
  Copy number: High Copy
Gene/Insert
  Gene/Insert name: N-terminal transit peptide from putative cytosolic ThrRS
  Species: Sapria himilayana
  Tag / fusion protein: Green Florescent Protien (C terminal on insert)
  Cloning method: Gateway Cloning
Terms and licenses: Academic/Nonprofit Terms; Industry Terms: Not Available to Industry
Depositor comments: Please visit https://www.biorxiv.org/content/10.1101/2023.08.01.551541v2 for bioRxiv preprint.
How to cite: Shim_ThrRS_TP_GFP_pK7FWG2 was a gift from Daniel Sloan (Addgene plasmid # 202652 ; http://n2t.net/addgene:202652 ; RRID:Addgene_202652)
